>Addgene plasmid #195901 | L0-I23 Bxb1 GG1-GG4 | addgene full sequence | sequence record 388006 | Addgene NGS Result
GGATCGGAGGTCTCAAATGAGAGCCCTGGTAGTCATCCGCCTGTCCCGCGTCACCGATGCTACGACTTCA
CCGGAGCGTCAGCTGGAGTCTTGCCAGCAGCTCTGCGCCCAGCGCGGCTGGGACGTCGTCGGGGTAGCGG
AGGATCTGGACGTCTCCGGGGCGGTCGATCCGTTCGACCGGAAGCGCAGACCGAACCTGGCCCGGTGGCT
AGCGTTCGAGGAGCAACCGTTTGACGTGATCGTGGCGTACCGGGTAGATCGGTTGACCCGATCGATCCGG
CATCTTCAGCAGCTGGTCCACTGGGCCGAGGACCACAAGAAGCTGGTCGTCTCCGCGACCGAAGCGCACT
TCGATACGACGACGCCGTTTGCGGCGGTCGTCATCGCGCTTATGGGAACGGTGGCGCAGATGGAATTAGA
AGCGATCAAAGAGCGGAACCGTTCGGCTGCGCATTTCAATATCCGCGCCGGGAAATACCGAGGATCCCTG
CCGCCGTGGGGATACCTGCCTACGCGCGTGGACGGGGAGTGGCGGCTGGTGCCGGACCCTGTGCAGCGAG
AGCGCATCCTCGAGGTGTATCACCGCGTCGTCGACAACCACGAGCCGCTGCATCTGGTGGCCCACGACCT
GAACCGGCGTGGTGTCCTGTCGCCGAAGGACTACTTCGCGCAGCTGCAAGGCCGCGAGCCGCAGGGCCGG
GAGTGGTCGGCTACCGCGCTGAAGCGATCGATGATCTCCGGGGCGATGCTCGGGTACGCGACTCTGAACG
GTAAGACCGTCCGAGACGACGACGGAGCCCCGCTGGTGCGGGCTGAGCCGATCCTGACCCGTGAGCAGCT
GGAGGCGCTGCGCGCCGAGCTCGTGAAGACCTCCCGGGCGAAGCCCGCGGTGTCTACCCCGTCGCTGCTG
CTGCGGGTGTTGTTCTGCGCGGTGTGCGGGGAGCCCGCGTACAAGTTCGCCGGGGGAGGACGTAAGCACC
CGCGCTACCGCTGCCGCTCGATGGGGTTCCCGAAGCACTGCGGGAACGGCACGGTGGCGATGGCCGAGTG
GGACGCGTTCTGCGAGGAGCAGGTACTGGATCTGCTCGGGGACGCGGAGCGTCTGGAGAAAGTCTGGGTA
GCGGGCTCGGACTCCGCGGTCGAACTCGCGGAGGTGAACGCGGAGCTGGTGGACCTGACGTCGCTGATCG
GCTCCCCGGCCTACCGGGCGGGCTCTCCGCAGCGAGAAGCACTGGATGCCCGTATTGCGGCGCTGGCCGC
GCGGCAAGAGGAGCTGGAGGGCCTGGAGGCTCGCCCGTCTGGCTGGGAGTGGCGCGAGACCGGGCAGCGG
TTCGGGGACTGGTGGCGGGAGCAGGACACCGCGGCAAAGAACACCTGGCTTCGGTCGATGAACGTTCGGC
TGACGTTCGACGTCCGCGGCGGGCTGACTCGCACGATCGACTTCGGGGATCTTCAGGAGTACGAGCAGCA
TCTCAGGCTCGGCAGCGTGGTCGAACGGCTACACACCGGGATGTCGTAATAAGCTTTGAGACCTCATCAC
CTGAATTCTGCAGATATCCATCACACTGGCGGCCGCTCGAGCATGCATCTAGAGGGCCCAATTCGCCCTA
TAGTGAGTCGTATTACAATTCACTGGCCGTCGTTTTACAACGTCGTGACTGGGAAAACCCTGGCGTTACC
CAACTTAATCGCCTTGCAGCACATCCCCCTTTCGCCAGCTGGCGTAATAGCGAAGAGGCCCGCACCGATC
GCCCTTCCCAACAGTTGCGCAGCCTATACGTACGGCAGTTTAAGGTTTACACCTATAAAAGAGAGAGCCG
TTATCGTCTGTTTGTGGATGTACAGAGTGATATTATTGACACGCCGGGGCGACGGATGGTGATCCCCCTG
GCCAGTGCACGTCTGCTGTCAGATAAAGTCTCCCGTGAACTTTACCCGGTGGTGCATATCGGGGATGAAA
GCTGGCGCATGATGACCACCGATATGGCCAGTGTGCCGGTCTCCGTTATCGGGGAAGAAGTGGCTGATCT
CAGCCACCGCGAAAATGACATCAAAAACGCCATTAACCTGATGTTCTGGGGAATATAAATGTCAGGCATG
AGATTATCAAAAAGGATCTTCACCTAGATCCTTTTCACGTAGAAAGCCAGTCCGCAGAAACGGTGCTGAC
CCCGGATGAATGTCAGCTACTGGGCTATCTGGACAAGGGAAAACGCAAGCGCAAAGAGAAAGCAGGTAGC
TTGCAGTGGGCTTACATGGCGATAGCTAGACTGGGCGGTTTTATGGACAGCAAGCGAACCGGAATTGCCA
GCTGGGGCGCCCTCTGGTAAGGTTGGGAAGCCCTGCAAAGTAAACTGGATGGCTTTCTTGCCGCCAAGGA
TCTGATGGCGCAGGGGATCAAGCTCTGATCAAGAGACAGGATGAGGATCGTTTCGCATGATTGAACAAGA
TGGATTGCACGCAGGTTCTCCGGCCGCTTGGGTGGAGAGGCTATTCGGCTATGACTGGGCACAACAGACA
ATCGGCTGCTCTGATGCCGCCGTGTTCCGGCTGTCAGCGCAGGGGCGCCCGGTTCTTTTTGTCAAGACCG
ACCTGTCCGGTGCCCTGAATGAACTGCAAGACGAGGCAGCGCGGCTATCGTGGCTGGCCACGACGGGCGT
TCCTTGCGCAGCTGTGCTCGACGTTGTCACTGAAGCGGGAAGGGACTGGCTGCTATTGGGCGAAGTGCCG
GGGCAGGATCTCCTGTCATCTCACCTTGCTCCTGCCGAGAAAGTATCCATCATGGCTGATGCAATGCGGC
GGCTGCATACGCTTGATCCGGCTACCTGCCCATTCGACCACCAAGCGAAACATCGCATCGAGCGAGCACG
TACTCGGATGGAAGCCGGTCTTGTCGATCAGGATGATCTGGACGAAGAGCATCAGGGGCTCGCGCCAGCC
GAACTGTTCGCCAGGCTCAAGGCGAGCATGCCCGACGGCGAGGATCTCGTCGTGACCCATGGCGATGCCT
GCTTGCCGAATATCATGGTGGAAAATGGCCGCTTTTCTGGATTCATCGACTGTGGCCGGCTGGGTGTGGC
GGACCGCTATCAGGACATAGCGTTGGCTACCCGTGATATTGCTGAAGAGCTTGGCGGCGAATGGGCTGAC
CGCTTCCTCGTGCTTTACGGTATCGCCGCTCCCGATTCGCAGCGCATCGCCTTCTATCGCCTTCTTGACG
AGTTCTTCTGAATTATTAACGCTTACAATTTCCTGATGCGGTATTTTCTCCTTACGCATCTGTGCGGTAT
TTCACACCGCATCAGGTGGCACTTTTCGGGGAAATGTGCGCGGAACCCCTATTTGTTTATTTTTCTAAAT
ACATTCAAATATGTATCCGCTCATGAGACAATAACCCTGATAAATGCTTCAATAATAGCACGTGAGGAGG
GCCACCATGGCCAAGTTGACCAGTGCCGTTCCGGTGCTCACCGCGCGCGACGTCGCCGGAGCGGTCGAGT
TCTGGACCGACCGGCTCGGGTTCTCCCGGGACTTCGTGGAGGACGACTTCGCCGGTGTGGTCCGGGACGA
CGTGACCCTGTTCATCAGCGCGGTCCAGGACCAGGTGGTGCCGGACAACACCCTGGCCTGGGTGTGGGTG
CGCGGCCTGGACGAGCTGTACGCCGAGTGGTCGGAGGTCGTGTCCACGAACTTCCGGGACGCCTCCGGGC
CGGCCATGACCGAGATCGGCGAGCAGCCGTGGGGGCGGGAGTTCGCCCTGCGCGACCCGGCCGGCAACTG
CGTGCACTTCGTGGCCGAGGAGCAGGACTGACACGTGCTAAAACTTCATTTTTAATTTAAAAGGATCTAG
GTGAAGATCCTTTTTGATAATCTCATGACCAAAATCCCTTAACGTGAGTTTTCGTTCCACTGAGCGTCAG
ACCCCGTAGAAAAGATCAAAGGATCTTCTTGAGATCCTTTTTTTCTGCGCGTAATCTGCTGCTTGCAAAC
AAAAAAACCACCGCTACCAGCGGTGGTTTGTTTGCCGGATCAAGAGCTACCAACTCTTTTTCCGAAGGTA
ACTGGCTTCAGCAGAGCGCAGATACCAAATACTGTTCTTCTAGTGTAGCCGTAGTTAGGCCACCACTTCA
AGAACTCTGTAGCACCGCCTACATACCTCGCTCTGCTAATCCTGTTACCAGTGGCTGCTGCCAGTGGCGA
TAAGTCGTGTCTTACCGGGTTGGACTCAAGACGATAGTTACCGGATAAGGCGCAGCGGTCGGGCTGAACG
GGGGGTTCGTGCACACAGCCCAGCTTGGAGCGAACGACCTACACCGAACTGAGATACCTACAGCGTGAGC
TATGAGAAAGCGCCACGCTTCCCGAAGGGAGAAAGGCGGACAGGTATCCGGTAAGCGGCAGGGTCGGAAC
AGGAGAGCGCACGAGGGAGCTTCCAGGGGGAAACGCCTGGTATCTTTATAGTCCTGTCGGGTTTCGCCAC
CTCTGACTTGAGCGTCGATTTTTGTGATGCTCGTCAGGGGGGCGGAGCCTATGGAAAAACGCCAGCAACG
CGGCCTTTTTACGGTTCCTGGCCTTTTGCTGGCCTTTTGCTCACATGTTCTTTCCTGCGTTATCCCCTGA
TTCTGTGGATAACCGTATTACCGCCTTTGAGTGAGCTGATACCGCTCGCCGCAGCCGAACGACCGAGCGC
AGCGAGTCAGTGAGCGAGGAAGCGGAAGAGCGCCCAATACGCAAACCGCCTCTCCCCGCGCGTTGGCCGA
TTCATTAATGCAGCTGGCACGACAGGTTTCCCGACTGGAAAGCGGGCAGTGAGCGCAACGCAATTAATGT
GAGTTAGCTCACTCATTAGGCACCCCAGGCTTTACACTTTATGCTTCCGGCTCGTATGTTGTGTGGAATT
GTGAGCGGATAACAATTTCACACAGGAAACAGCTATGACCATGATTACGCCAAGCTATTTAGGTGACGCG
TTAGAATACTCAAGCTATGCATCAAGCTTGGTACCGAGCTCGGATCCACTAGTAACGGCCGCCAGTGTGC
TGGAATTCAGG
Features (pLannotate 1.2.2; 13 found; start..end, strand, type, name):
   1607..1625    -  promoter       T7 promoter: promoter for bacteriophage T7 RNA polymerase
   1628..1775    +  CDS            lacZα (fragment): LacZα fragment of β-galactosidase; lacZ fragment
   1785..2088    +  CDS            ccdB (fragment): CcdB, a bacterial toxin that poisons DNA gyrase; ccdB; Plasmids containing the ccdB gene cannot be propagated in standard E. coli strains.
   2136..2405    +  CDS            tnpA (fragment): TN5P_ECOLX - Also known as tnp. Experimental evidence at protein level: Swiss-Prot protein existence level 1. Mediates transposition of transposon Tn5 by a 'cut and paste' mechanism. First, the monomeric transposase binds the 19 bp inverted DNA repeats flanking the transposon. Then, dimerization of the DNA- bound transposase creates a synaptic DNA complex. After nicking of the first DNA strand, excision of the transposon proceeds through a series of intermediates. The transposase then mediates the insertion of the transposon at a new site by strand transfer. The activity of the wild- type tran
   2437..3231    +  CDS            NeoR/KanR: aminoglycoside phosphotransferase from Tn5; aph(3')-II (or nptII); confers resistance to neomycin, kanamycin, and G418 (Geneticin®)
   3252..3302    -  misc_feature   bom (fragment): basis of mobility region from pBR322
   3329..3417    +  promoter       AmpR promoter (fragment): bla
   3437..3811    +  CDS            BleoR: antibiotic-binding protein; Sh ble from Streptoalloteichus hindustanus; confers resistance to bleomycin, phleomycin, and Zeocin™
   3949..4537    +  rep_origin     ori: high-copy-number ColE1/pMB1/pBR322/pUC origin of replication
   4720..4812    +  CDS            lacI (fragment): lac repressor; lacI; The lac repressor binds to the lac operator to inhibit transcription in E. coli. This inhibition can be relieved by adding lactose or isopropyl-β-D-thiogalactopyranoside (IPTG).
   4825..4846    +  protein_bind   CAP binding site: CAP binding activates transcription in the presence of cAMP. E. coli catabolite activator protein
   4861..4891    +  promoter       lac promoter: promoter for the E. coli lac operon
   4899..4915    +  protein_bind   lac operator: The lac repressor binds to the lac operator to inhibit transcription in E. coli. This inhibition can be relieved by adding lactose or isopropyl-β-D-thiogalactopyranoside (IPTG). lac repressor encoded by lacI
