[The description below was written by a language model from this plasmid's Addgene catalogue record and pLannotate feature annotations shown in this document.]
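Description:
L0-I23 Bxb1 GG1-GG4 is a Level 0 part plasmid for hierarchical Golden Gate assembly. It carries a synthetic coding sequence for the Bxb1 serine integrase (about 1.5 kb) flanked by the GG1 and GG4 linker positions. The insert was placed by TOPO cloning into the pCR-BluntII-TOPO backbone, giving a 5,051 nt plasmid. It is propagated in standard E. coli at high copy from a ColE1/pUC-type origin and selected with kanamycin through the Tn5-derived NeoR/KanR gene. A BleoR (Sh ble) cassette conferring Zeocin/bleomycin resistance is also present as part of the backbone.

The automated feature table annotates only backbone elements. These are the lac promoter, lac operator and CAP binding site, a T7 promoter adjacent to the cloning site, and fragments of lacZα and ccdB. The last two are the remnants of the lacZα-ccdB fusion that this TOPO vector uses for positive selection, since an insert disrupts the lethal ccdB fusion. Short lacI, tnpA, bom and AmpR promoter fragments are likewise backbone remnants. The integrase itself is not annotated, but the unannotated stretch of roughly 1.6 kb at the start of the record is consistent in size with the stated insert. The record lists no plant or eukaryotic promoter, terminator or tag, as expected for a storage-level part rather than an expression construct.

Bxb1 integrase catalyses unidirectional recombination between its attP and attB sites. The plasmid belongs to an integrase toolbox for recording gene expression during plant development. It serves as a modular coding-sequence part to be combined with promoters and terminators in higher-level assemblies.
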