Addgene plasmid #195901: L0-I23 Bxb1 GG1-GG4
Purpose: Level 0 Bxb1 integrase with GG1 and GG4 golden gate linkers
Depositing lab: Jennifer Nemhauser. Depositing organization: University of Washington. Publication: An integrase toolbox to record gene-expression during plant development. Guiziou S, Maranas CJ, Chu JC, Nemhauser JL. Nat Commun. 2023 Apr 3;14(1):1844. doi: 10.1038/s41467-023-37607-5. PubMed 37012288.
Backbone
  Vector backbone: pCR-BluntII-TOPO
  Backbone manufacturer: Thermo Fisher Scientific
  Backbone size w/o insert (bp): 3512
  Vector type: Synthetic Biology
Growth in bacteria
  Bacterial resistance: Kanamycin, 50 μg/mL
  Growth temperature: 37°C
  Growth strain: DH5alpha
  Copy number: High Copy
Gene/Insert
  Gene/Insert name: Bxb1 integrase
  Species: Synthetic
  Insert size (bp): 1541
  Cloning method: TOPO Cloning
Terms and licenses: Academic/Nonprofit Terms; Industry Terms: Not Available to Industry
How to cite: L0-I23 Bxb1 GG1-GG4 was a gift from Jennifer Nemhauser (Addgene plasmid # 195901 ; http://n2t.net/addgene:195901 ; RRID:Addgene_195901)
